>Addgene plasmid #183276 | CROP_C9_Puro_CDK6 | addgene full sequence | sequence record 362611 | Addgene NGS Result
GTGAGCGGATAACAATTTCACACAGGAAACAGCTATGACCATGATTACGCCAAGCGCGCAATTAACCCTC
ACTAAAGGGAACAAAAGCTGGAGCTGCAAGCTTAATGTAGTCTTATGCAATACTCTTGTAGTCTTGCAAC
ATGGTAACGATGAGTTAGCAACATGCCTTACAAGGAGAGAAAAAGCACCGTGCATGCCGATTGGTGGAAG
TAAGGTGGTACGATCGTGCCTTATTAGGAAGGCAACAGACGGGTCTGACATGGATTGGACGAACCACTGA
ATTGCCGCATTGCAGAGATATTGTATTTAAGTGCCTAGCTCGATACATAAACGGGTCTCTCTGGTTAGAC
CAGATCTGAGCCTGGGAGCTCTCTGGCTAACTAGGGAACCCACTGCTTAAGCCTCAATAAAGCTTGCCTT
GAGTGCTTCAAGTAGTGTGTGCCCGTCTGTTGTGTGACTCTGGTAACTAGAGATCCCTCAGACCCTTTTA
GTCAGTGTGGAAAATCTCTAGCAGTGGCGCCCGAACAGGGACTTGAAAGCGAAAGGGAAACCAGAGGAGC
TCTCTCGACGCAGGACTCGGCTTGCTGAAGCGCGCACGGCAAGAGGCGAGGGGCGGCGACTGGTGAGTAC
GCCAAAAATTTTGACTAGCGGAGGCTAGAAGGAGAGAGATGGGTGCGAGAGCGTCAGTATTAAGCGGGGG
AGAATTAGATCGCGATGGGAAAAAATTCGGTTAAGGCCAGGGGGAAAGAAAAAATATAAATTAAAACATA
TAGTATGGGCAAGCAGGGAGCTAGAACGATTCGCAGTTAATCCTGGCCTGTTAGAAACATCAGAAGGCTG
TAGACAAATACTGGGACAGCTACAACCATCCCTTCAGACAGGATCAGAAGAACTTAGATCATTATATAAT
ACAGTAGCAACCCTCTATTGTGTGCATCAAAGGATAGAGATAAAAGACACCAAGGAAGCTTTAGACAAGA
TAGAGGAAGAGCAAAACAAAAGTAAGACCACCGCACAGCAAGCGGCCGCTGATCTTCAGACCTGGAGGAG
GAGATATGAGGGACAATTGGAGAAGTGAATTATATAAATATAAAGTAGTAAAAATTGAACCATTAGGAGT
AGCACCCACCAAGGCAAAGAGAAGAGTGGTGCAGAGAGAAAAAAGAGCAGTGGGAATAGGAGCTTTGTTC
CTTGGGTTCTTGGGAGCAGCAGGAAGCACTATGGGCGCAGCGTCAATGACGCTGACGGTACAGGCCAGAC
AATTATTGTCTGGTATAGTGCAGCAGCAGAACAATTTGCTGAGGGCTATTGAGGCGCAACAGCATCTGTT
GCAACTCACAGTCTGGGGCATCAAGCAGCTCCAGGCAAGAATCCTGGCTGTGGAAAGATACCTAAAGGAT
CAACAGCTCCTGGGGATTTGGGGTTGCTCTGGAAAACTCATTTGCACCACTGCTGTGCCTTGGAATGCTA
GTTGGAGTAATAAATCTCTGGAACAGATTTGGAATCACACGACCTGGATGGAGTGGGACAGAGAAATTAA
CAATTACACAAGCTTAATACACTCCTTAATTGAAGAATCGCAAAACCAGCAAGAAAAGAATGAACAAGAA
TTATTGGAATTAGATAAATGGGCAAGTTTGTGGAATTGGTTTAACATAACAAATTGGCTGTGGTATATAA
AATTATTCATAATGATAGTAGGAGGCTTGGTAGGTTTAAGAATAGTTTTTGCTGTACTTTCTATAGTGAA
TAGAGTTAGGCAGGGATATTCACCATTATCGTTTCAGAATCTTGAGACAAATGGCAGTATTCATCCACAA
TTTTAAAAGAAAAGGGGGGATTGGGGGGTACAGTGCAGGGGAAAGAATAGTAGACATAATAGCAACAGAC
ATACAAACTAAAGAATTACAAAAACAAATTACAAAAATTCAAAATTTTCGGGTTTATTACAGGGACAGCA
GAGATCCACTTTGGCGCCGGCTCGAGGGGGCCCGGGTGCAAAGATGGATAAAGTTTTAAACAGAGAGGAA
TCTTTGCAGCTAATGGACCTTCTAGGTCTTGAAAGGAGTGGGAATTGGCTCCGTAGGTCTTGAAAGGAGT
GGGAATTGGCTCCGGTGCCCGTCAGTGGGCAGAGCGCACATCGCCCACAGTCCCCGAGAAGTTGGGGGGA
GGGGTCGGCAATTGATCCGGTGCCTAGAGAAGGTGGCGCGGGGTAAACTGGGAAAGTGATGTCGTGTACT
GGCTCCGCCTTTTTCCCGAGGGTGGGGGAGAACCGTATATAAGTGCAGTAGTCGCCGTGAACGTTCTTTT
TCGCAACGGGTTTGCCGCCAGAACACAGGACCGGTTCTAGAGCGCTGCCACCATGGACAAGAAGTACAGC
ATCGGCCTGGACATCGGCACCAACTCTGTGGGCTGGGCCGTGATCACCGACGAGTACAAGGTGCCCAGCA
AGAAATTCAAGGTGCTGGGCAACACCGACCGGCACAGCATCAAGAAGAACCTGATCGGAGCCCTGCTGTT
CGACAGCGGCGAAACAGCCGAGGCCACCCGGCTGAAGAGAACCGCCAGAAGAAGATACACCAGACGGAAG
AACCGGATCTGCTATCTGCAAGAGATCTTCAGCAACGAGATGGCCAAGGTGGACGACAGCTTCTTCCACA
GACTGGAAGAGTCCTTCCTGGTGGAAGAGGATAAGAAGCACGAGCGGCACCCCATCTTCGGCAACATCGT
GGACGAGGTGGCCTACCACGAGAAGTACCCCACCATCTACCACCTGAGAAAGAAACTGGTGGACAGCACC
GACAAGGCCGACCTGCGGCTGATCTATCTGGCCCTGGCCCACATGATCAAGTTCCGGGGCCACTTCCTGA
TCGAGGGCGACCTGAACCCCGACAACAGCGACGTGGACAAGCTGTTCATCCAGCTGGTGCAGACCTACAA
CCAGCTGTTCGAGGAAAACCCCATCAACGCCAGCGGCGTGGACGCCAAGGCCATCCTGTCTGCCAGACTG
AGCAAGAGCAGACGGCTGGAAAATCTGATCGCCCAGCTGCCCGGCGAGAAGAAGAATGGCCTGTTCGGAA
ACCTGATTGCCCTGAGCCTGGGCCTGACCCCCAACTTCAAGAGCAACTTCGACCTGGCCGAGGATGCCAA
ACTGCAGCTGAGCAAGGACACCTACGACGACGACCTGGACAACCTGCTGGCCCAGATCGGCGACCAGTAC
GCCGACCTGTTTCTGGCCGCCAAGAACCTGTCCGACGCCATCCTGCTGAGCGACATCCTGAGAGTGAACA
CCGAGATCACCAAGGCCCCCCTGAGCGCCTCTATGATCAAGAGATACGACGAGCACCACCAGGACCTGAC
CCTGCTGAAAGCTCTCGTGCGGCAGCAGCTGCCTGAGAAGTACAAAGAGATTTTCTTCGACCAGAGCAAG
AACGGCTACGCCGGCTACATTGACGGCGGAGCCAGCCAGGAAGAGTTCTACAAGTTCATCAAGCCCATCC
TGGAAAAGATGGACGGCACCGAGGAACTGCTCGTGAAGCTGAACAGAGAGGACCTGCTGCGGAAGCAGCG
GACCTTCGACAACGGCAGCATCCCCCACCAGATCCACCTGGGAGAGCTGCACGCCATTCTGCGGCGGCAG
GAAGATTTTTACCCATTCCTGAAGGACAACCGGGAAAAGATCGAGAAGATCCTGACCTTCCGCATCCCCT
ACTACGTGGGCCCTCTGGCCAGGGGAAACAGCAGATTCGCCTGGATGACCAGAAAGAGCGAGGAAACCAT
CACCCCCTGGAACTTCGAGGAAGTGGTGGACAAGGGCGCTTCCGCCCAGAGCTTCATCGAGCGGATGACC
AACTTCGATAAGAACCTGCCCAACGAGAAGGTGCTGCCCAAGCACAGCCTGCTGTACGAGTACTTCACCG
TGTATAACGAGCTGACCAAAGTGAAATACGTGACCGAGGGAATGAGAAAGCCCGCCTTCCTGAGCGGCGA
GCAGAAAAAGGCCATCGTGGACCTGCTGTTCAAGACCAACCGGAAAGTGACCGTGAAGCAGCTGAAAGAG
GACTACTTCAAGAAAATCGAGTGCTTCGACTCCGTGGAAATCTCCGGCGTGGAAGATCGGTTCAACGCCT
CCCTGGGCACATACCACGATCTGCTGAAAATTATCAAGGACAAGGACTTCCTGGACAATGAGGAAAACGA
GGACATTCTGGAAGATATCGTGCTGACCCTGACACTGTTTGAGGACAGAGAGATGATCGAGGAACGGCTG
AAAACCTATGCCCACCTGTTCGACGACAAAGTGATGAAGCAGCTGAAGCGGCGGAGATACACCGGCTGGG
GCAGGCTGAGCCGGAAGCTGATCAACGGCATCCGGGACAAGCAGTCCGGCAAGACAATCCTGGATTTCCT
GAAGTCCGACGGCTTCGCCAACAGAAACTTCATGCAGCTGATCCACGACGACAGCCTGACCTTTAAAGAG
GACATCCAGAAAGCCCAGGTGTCCGGCCAGGGCGATAGCCTGCACGAGCACATTGCCAATCTGGCCGGCA
GCCCCGCCATTAAGAAGGGCATCCTGCAGACAGTGAAGGTGGTGGACGAGCTCGTGAAAGTGATGGGCCG
GCACAAGCCCGAGAACATCGTGATCGAAATGGCCAGAGAGAACCAGACCACCCAGAAGGGACAGAAGAAC
AGCCGCGAGAGAATGAAGCGGATCGAAGAGGGCATCAAAGAGCTGGGCAGCCAGATCCTGAAAGAACACC
CCGTGGAAAACACCCAGCTGCAGAACGAGAAGCTGTACCTGTACTACCTGCAGAATGGGCGGGATATGTA
CGTGGACCAGGAACTGGACATCAACCGGCTGTCCGACTACGATGTGGACCATATCGTGCCTCAGAGCTTT
CTGAAGGACGACTCCATCGACAACAAGGTGCTGACCAGAAGCGACAAGAACCGGGGCAAGAGCGACAACG
TGCCCTCCGAAGAGGTCGTGAAGAAGATGAAGAACTACTGGCGGCAGCTGCTGAACGCCAAGCTGATTAC
CCAGAGAAAGTTCGACAATCTGACCAAGGCCGAGAGAGGCGGCCTGAGCGAACTGGATAAGGCCGGCTTC
ATCAAGAGACAGCTGGTGGAAACCCGGCAGATCACAAAGCACGTGGCACAGATCCTGGACTCCCGGATGA
ACACTAAGTACGACGAGAATGACAAGCTGATCCGGGAAGTGAAAGTGATCACCCTGAAGTCCAAGCTGGT
GTCCGATTTCCGGAAGGATTTCCAGTTTTACAAAGTGCGCGAGATCAACAACTACCACCACGCCCACGAC
GCCTACCTGAACGCCGTCGTGGGAACCGCCCTGATCAAAAAGTACCCTAAGCTGGAAAGCGAGTTCGTGT
ACGGCGACTACAAGGTGTACGACGTGCGGAAGATGATCGCCAAGAGCGAGCAGGAAATCGGCAAGGCTAC
CGCCAAGTACTTCTTCTACAGCAACATCATGAACTTTTTCAAGACCGAGATTACCCTGGCCAACGGCGAG
ATCCGGAAGCGGCCTCTGATCGAGACAAACGGCGAAACCGGGGAGATCGTGTGGGATAAGGGCCGGGATT
TTGCCACCGTGCGGAAAGTGCTGAGCATGCCCCAAGTGAATATCGTGAAAAAGACCGAGGTGCAGACAGG
CGGCTTCAGCAAAGAGTCTATCCTGCCCAAGAGGAACAGCGATAAGCTGATCGCCAGAAAGAAGGACTGG
GACCCTAAGAAGTACGGCGGCTTCGACAGCCCCACCGTGGCCTATTCTGTGCTGGTGGTGGCCAAAGTGG
AAAAGGGCAAGTCCAAGAAACTGAAGAGTGTGAAAGAGCTGCTGGGGATCACCATCATGGAAAGAAGCAG
CTTCGAGAAGAATCCCATCGACTTTCTGGAAGCCAAGGGCTACAAAGAAGTGAAAAAGGACCTGATCATC
AAGCTGCCTAAGTACTCCCTGTTCGAGCTGGAAAACGGCCGGAAGAGAATGCTGGCCTCTGCCGGCGAAC
TGCAGAAGGGAAACGAACTGGCCCTGCCCTCCAAATATGTGAACTTCCTGTACCTGGCCAGCCACTATGA
GAAGCTGAAGGGCTCCCCCGAGGATAATGAGCAGAAACAGCTGTTTGTGGAACAGCACAAGCACTACCTG
GACGAGATCATCGAGCAGATCAGCGAGTTCTCCAAGAGAGTGATCCTGGCCGACGCTAATCTGGACAAAG
TGCTGTCCGCCTACAACAAGCACCGGGATAAGCCCATCAGAGAGCAGGCCGAGAATATCATCCACCTGTT
TACCCTGACCAATCTGGGAGCCCCTGCCGCCTTCAAGTACTTTGACACCACCATCGACCGGAAGAGGTAC
ACCAGCACCAAAGAGGTGCTGGACGCCACCCTGATCCACCAGAGCATCACCGGCCTGTACGAGACACGGA
TCGACCTGTCTCAGCTGGGAGGCGACAAGCGACCTGCCGCCACAAAGAAGGCTGGACAGGCTAAGAAGAA
GAAAGATTACAAAGACGATGACGATAAGGGATCCGGCGCAACAAACTTCTCTCTGCTGAAACAAGCCGGA
GATGTCGAAGAGAATCCTGGACCGATGACCGAGTACAAGCCCACGGTGCGCCTCGCCACCCGCGACGACG
TCCCCAGGGCCGTACGCACCCTCGCCGCCGCGTTCGCCGACTACCCCGCCACGCGCCACACCGTCGATCC
GGACCGCCACATCGAGCGGGTCACCGAGCTGCAAGAACTCTTCCTCACGCGCGTCGGGCTCGACATCGGC
AAGGTGTGGGTCGCGGACGACGGCGCCGCCGTGGCGGTCTGGACCACGCCGGAGAGCGTCGAAGCGGGGG
CGGTGTTCGCCGAGATCGGCCCGCGCATGGCCGAGTTGAGCGGTTCCCGGCTGGCCGCGCAGCAACAGAT
GGAAGGCCTCCTGGCGCCGCACCGGCCCAAGGAGCCCGCGTGGTTCCTGGCCACCGTCGGAGTCTCGCCC
GACCACCAGGGCAAGGGTCTGGGCAGCGCCGTCGTGCTCCCCGGAGTGGAGGCGGCCGAGCGCGCCGGGG
TGCCCGCCTTCCTGGAGACCTCCGCGCCCCGCAACCTCCCCTTCTACGAGCGGCTCGGCTTCACCGTCAC
CGCCGACGTCGAGGTGCCCGAAGGACCGCGCACCTGGTGCATGACCCGCAAGCCCGGTGCCTGAACGCGT
TAAGTCGACAATCAACCTCTGGATTACAAAATTTGTGAAAGATTGACTGGTATTCTTAACTATGTTGCTC
CTTTTACGCTATGTGGATACGCTGCTTTAATGCCTTTGTATCATGCTATTGCTTCCCGTATGGCTTTCAT
TTTCTCCTCCTTGTATAAATCCTGGTTGCTGTCTCTTTATGAGGAGTTGTGGCCCGTTGTCAGGCAACGT
GGCGTGGTGTGCACTGTGTTTGCTGACGCAACCCCCACTGGTTGGGGCATTGCCACCACCTGTCAGCTCC
TTTCCGGGACTTTCGCTTTCCCCCTCCCTATTGCCACGGCGGAACTCATCGCCGCCTGCCTTGCCCGCTG
CTGGACAGGGGCTCGGCTGTTGGGCACTGACAATTCCGTGGTGTTGTCGGGGAAATCATCGTCCTTTCCT
TGGCTGCTCGCCTGTGTTGCCACCTGGATTCTGCGCGGGACGTCCTTCTGCTACGTCCCTTCGGCCCTCA
ATCCAGCGGACCTTCCTTCCCGCGGCCTGCTGCCGGCTCTGCGGCCTCTTCCGCGTCTTCGCCTTCGCCC
TCAGACGAGTCGGATCTCCCTTTGGGCCGCCTCCCCGCGTCGACTTTAAGACCAATGACTTACAAGGCAG
CTGTAGATCTTAGCCACTTTTTAAAAGAAAAGGGGGGACTGGAAGGGCTAATTCACTCCCAACGAAGACA
AGATTTCACCATTATCGTTTCAGACCCACCTCCCAACCCCGAGGGGACCCAGAGAGGGCCTATTTCCCAT
GATTCCTTCATATTTGCATATACGATACAAGGCTGTTAGAGAGATAATTAGAATTAATTTGACTGTAAAC
ACAAAGATATTAGTACAAAATACGTGACGTAGAAAGTAATAATTTCTTGGGTAGTTTGCAGTTTTAAAAT
TATGTTTTAAAATGGACTATCATATGCTTACCGTAACTTGAAAGTATTTCGATTTCTTGGCTTTATATAT
CTTGTGGAAAGGACGAAACACCGCCAGCAGTACGAATGCGTGGGTTTTAGAGCTAGAAATAGCAAGTTAA
AATAAGGCTAGTCCGTTATCAACTTGAAAAAGTGGCACCGAGTCGGTGCTTTTTTAAGCTTGGCGTAACT
AGATCTTGAGACACTGCTTTTTGCTTGTACTGGGTCTCTCTGGTTAGACCAGATCTGAGCCTGGGAGCTC
TCTGGCTAACTAGGGAACCCACTGCTTAAGCCTCAATAAAGCTTGCCTTGAGTGCTTCAAGTAGTGTGTG
CCCGTCTGTTGTGTGACTCTGGTAACTAGAGATCCCTCAGACCCTTTTAGTCAGTGTGGAAAATCTCTAG
CAGTACGTATAGTAGTTCATGTCATCTTATTATTCAGTATTTATAACTTGCAAAGAAATGAATATCAGAG
AGTGAGAGGAACTTGTTTATTGCAGCTTATAATGGTTACAAATAAAGCAATAGCATCACAAATTTCACAA
ATAAAGCATTTTTTTCACTGCATTCTAGTTGTGGTTTGTCCAAACTCATCAATGTATCTTATCATGTCTG
GCTCTAGCTATCCCGCCCCTAACTCCGCCCATCCCGCCCCTAACTCCGCCCAGTTCCGCCCATTCTCCGC
CCCATGGCTGACTAATTTTTTTTATTTATGCAGAGGCCGAGGCCGCCTCGGCCTCTGAGCTATTCCAGAA
GTAGTGAGGAGGCTTTTTTGGAGGCCTAGGGACGTACCCAATTCGCCCTATAGTGAGTCGTATTACGCGC
GCTCACTGGCCGTCGTTTTACAACGTCGTGACTGGGAAAACCCTGGCGTTACCCAACTTAATCGCCTTGC
AGCACATCCCCCTTTCGCCAGCTGGCGTAATAGCGAAGAGGCCCGCACCGATCGCCCTTCCCAACAGTTG
CGCAGCCTGAATGGCGAATGGG
[124 nt withheld, positions 9123-9246]
C
[91 nt withheld, positions 9248-9338]
A
[49 nt withheld, positions 9340-9388]
CCTTTGACGTTGGAGTCCACGTTCTTT
[37 nt withheld, positions 9416-9452]
ACCCTATCTCGGTCTATTCTTTTGATTTATAAGGGATTTTGCCGATTTCGGCCTATTGGTTAAAAAATGA
GCTGATTTAACAAAAATTTAACGCGAATTTTAACAAAATATTAACGCTTACAATTTAGGTGGCACTTTTC
GGGGAAATGTGCGCGGAACCCCTATTTGTTTATTTTTCTAAATACATTCAAATATGTATCCGCTCATGAG
ACAATAACCCTGATAAATGCTTCAATAATATTGAAAAAGGAAGAGTATGAGTATTCAACATTTCCGTGTC
GCCCTTATTCCCTTTTTTGCGGCATTTTGCCTTCCTGTTTTTGCTCACCCAGAAACGCTGGTGAAAGTAA
AAGATGCTGAAGATCAGTTGGGTGCACGAGTGGGTTACATCGAACTGGATCTCAACAGCGGTAAGATCCT
TGAGAGTTTTCGCCCCGAAGAACGTTTTCCAATGATGAGCACTTTTAAAGTTCTGCTATGTGGCGCGGTA
TTATCCCGTATTGACGCCGGGCAAGAGCAACTCGGTCGCCGCATACACTATTCTCAGAATGACTTGGTTG
AGTACTCACCAGTCACAGAAAAGCATCTTACGGATGGCATGACAGTAAGAGAATTATGCAGTGCTGCCAT
AACCATGAGTGATAACACTGCGGCCAACTTACTTCTGACAACGATCGGAGGACCGAAGGAGCTAACCGCT
TTTTTGCACAACATGGGGGATCATGTAACTCGCCTTGATCGTTGGGAACCGGAGCTGAATGAAGCCATAC
CAAACGACGAGCGTGACACCACGATGCCTGTAGCAATGGCAACAACGTTGCGCAAACTATTAACTGGCGA
ACTACTTACTCTAGCTTCCCGGCAACAATTAATAGACTGGATGGAGGCGGATAAAGTTGCAGGACCACTT
CTGCGCTCGGCCCTTCCGGCTGGCTGGTTTATTGCTGATAAATCTGGAGCCGGTGAGCGTGGGTCTCGCG
GTATCATTGCAGCACTGGGGCCAGATGGTAAGCCCTCCCGTATCGTAGTTATCTACACGACGGGGAGTCA
GGCAACTATGGATGAACGAAATAGACAGATCGCTGAGATAGGTGCCTCACTGATTAAGCATTGGTAACTG
TCAGACCAAGTTTACTCATATATACTTTAGATTGATTTAAAACTTCATTTTTAATTTAAAAGGATCTAGG
TGAAGATCCTTTTTGATAATCTCATGACCAAAATCCCTTAACGTGAGTTTTCGTTCCACTGAGCGTCAGA
CCCCGTAGAAAAGATCAAAGGATCTTCTTGAGATCCTTTTTTTCTGCGCGTAATCTGCTGCTTGCAAACA
AAAAAACCACCGCTACCAGCGGTGGTTTGTTTGCCGGATCAAGAGCTACCAACTCTTTTTCCGAAGGTAA
CTGGCTTCAGCAGAGCGCAGATACCAAATACTGTTCTTCTAGTGTAGCCGTAGTTAGGCCACCACTTCAA
GAACTCTGTAGCACCGCCTACATACCTCGCTCTGCTAATCCTGTTACCAGTGGCTGCTGCCAGTGGCGAT
AAGTCGTGTCTTACCGGGTTGGACTCAAGACGATAGTTACCGGATAAGGCGCAGCGGTCGGGCTGAACGG
GGGGTTCGTGCACACAGCCCAGCTTGGAGCGAACGACCTACACCGAACTGAGATACCTACAGCGTGAGCT
ATGAGAAAGCGCCACGCTTCCCGAAGGGAGAAAGGCGGACAGGTATCCGGTAAGCGGCAGGGTCGGAACA
GGAGAGCGCACGAGGGAGCTTCCAGGGGGAAACGCCTGGTATCTTTATAGTCCTGTCGGGTTTCGCCACC
TCTGACTTGAGCGTCGATTTTTGTGATGCTCGTCAGGGGGGCGGAGCCTATGGAAAAACGCCAGCAACGC
GGCCTTTTTACGGTTCCTGGCCTTTTGCTGGCCTTTTGCTCACATGTTCTTTCCTGCGTTATCCCCTGAT
TCTGTGGATAACCGTATTACCGCCTTTGAGTGAGCTGATACCGCTCGCCGCAGCCGAACGACCGAGCGCA
GCGAGTCAGTGAGCGAGGAAGCGGAAGAGCGCCCAATACGCAAACCGCCTCTCCCCGCGCGTTGGCCGAT
TCATTAATGCAGCTGGCACGACAGGTTTCCCGACTGGAAAGCGGGCAGTGAGCGCAACGCAATTAATGTG
AGTTAGCTCACTCATTAGGCACCCCAGGCTTTACACTTTATGCTTCCGGCTCGTATGTTGTGTGGAATT
Features (pLannotate 1.2.2; 30 found; start..end, strand, type, name):
     60..78      +  promoter       T3 promoter: promoter for bacteriophage T3 RNA polymerase
    106..332     +  promoter       RSV promoter: Rous sarcoma virus enhancer/promoter
    333..513     +  LTR            5' LTR (truncated): truncated 5' long terminal repeat (LTR) from HIV-1
    560..685     +  misc_feature   HIV-1 Ψ: packaging signal of human immunodeficiency virus type 1
    669..1032    +  CDS            HIV-1 gag (fragment): gag protein from human immunodeficiency virus 1; gag
   1178..1411    +  misc_feature   RRE: The Rev response element (RRE) of HIV-1 allows for Rev-dependent mRNA export from the nucleus to the cytoplasm.
   1821..1938    +  misc_feature   cPPT/CTS: central polypurine tract and central termination sequence of HIV-1
   2004..2070    +  CDS            small t antigen (fragment): SV40 (simian virus 40) small t antigen
   2084..2101    +  CDS            small t antigen (fragment): SV40 (simian virus 40) small t antigen
   2127..2338    +  promoter       EF-1α core promoter: core promoter for human elongation factor EF-1α
   2363..6466    +  CDS            Cas9: Cas9 (Csn1) endonuclease from the Streptococcus pyogenes Type II CRISPR/Cas system generates RNA-guided double strand breaks in DNA
   6605..7204    +  CDS            PuroR (fragment): puromycin N-acetyltransferase; pac from Streptomyces; confers resistance to puromycin
   7220..7808    +  misc_feature   WPRE: woodchuck hepatitis virus posttranscriptional regulatory element
   7804..7914    +  CDS            nef (fragment): NEF_HV1LA - Experimental evidence at protein level: Swiss-Prot protein existence level 1. Extracellular Nef protein targets CD4(+) T-lymphocytes for apoptosis by interacting with CXCR4 surface receptors. From Human immunodeficiency virus type 1 group M subtype B (isolate Lai) (HIV-1).
   7934..7960    +  CDS            Rev (fragment): human immunodeficiency virus 1 (HIV-1) Rev protein; rev; enhances nuclear export of unspliced and incompletely spliced viral mRNAs
   7964..8204    +  promoter       U6 promoter: RNA polymerase III promoter for human U6 snRNA
   8234..8309    +  misc_RNA       gRNA scaffold: guide RNA scaffold for the Streptococcus pyogenes CRISPR/Cas9 system
   8362..8542    +  LTR            5' LTR (truncated): truncated 5' long terminal repeat (LTR) from HIV-1
   8620..8741    +  polyA_signal   SV40 poly(A) signal: SV40 polyadenylation signal
   8781..8916    +  rep_origin     SV40 ori: SV40 origin of replication
   8937..8955    -  promoter       T7 promoter: promoter for bacteriophage T7 RNA polymerase
   8963..9118    +  CDS            lacZα (fragment): LacZα fragment of β-galactosidase; lacZ fragment
   9123..9551    +  rep_origin     f1 ori (sequence partly withheld): f1 bacteriophage origin of replication; arrow indicates direction of (+) strand synthesis
   9604..9708    +  promoter       AmpR promoter: bla
   9709..10569   +  CDS            AmpR: β-lactamase; bla; confers resistance to ampicillin, carbenicillin, and related antibiotics
  10740..11328   +  rep_origin     ori: high-copy-number ColE1/pMB1/pBR322/pUC origin of replication
  11511..11603   +  CDS            lacI (fragment): lac repressor; lacI; The lac repressor binds to the lac operator to inhibit transcription in E. coli. This inhibition can be relieved by adding lactose or isopropyl-β-D-thiogalactopyranoside (IPTG).
  11616..11637   +  protein_bind   CAP binding site: CAP binding activates transcription in the presence of cAMP. E. coli catabolite activator protein
  11652..11682   +  promoter       lac promoter: promoter for the E. coli lac operon
  11686..17      +  protein_bind   lac operator (fragment) (across the origin): The lac repressor binds to the lac operator to inhibit transcription in E. coli. This inhibition can be relieved by adding lactose or isopropyl-β-D-thiogalactopyranoside (IPTG). lac repressor encoded by lacI
