[The description below was written by a language model from this plasmid's Addgene catalogue record and pLannotate feature annotations shown in this document.]
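Description:
CROP_C9_Puro_CDK6 is a lentiviral all-in-one CRISPR knockout plasmid built on a CROPseq backbone and carrying a single guide RNA directed against CDK6. It is propagated in E. coli as a high-copy plasmid through a ColE1/pUC-type origin with ampicillin selection (AmpR), and it also contains an f1 origin, an SV40 origin and remnants of a lac cloning region. The viral portion follows a third-generation layout. An RSV promoter drives a truncated HIV-1 5' LTR, followed by the Ψ packaging signal with a partial gag sequence, the Rev response element for Rev-dependent export of the genomic RNA, and the cPPT/CTS. A WPRE lies downstream of the payload to enhance transcript expression, and an SV40 poly(A) signal follows the 3' LTR.

The payload has two parts. An EF-1α core promoter drives Streptococcus pyogenes Cas9, followed by a puromycin N-acetyltransferase coding sequence that allows selection of transduced mammalian cells. The feature table does not annotate the linker between Cas9 and PuroR, so how the two are co-expressed is not stated. The human U6 promoter, the CDK6 spacer and the S. pyogenes gRNA scaffold sit after the WPRE, immediately upstream of the annotated truncated 3' LTR element. This matches the CROP-seq design, in which the guide cassette lies within the 3' LTR region. It is therefore copied to the 5' LTR during reverse transcription and is also included in the polyadenylated Pol II transcript, making guide identity readable from mRNA. According to the record, the construct delivers nuclease, guide and selection marker in one virus for CDK6 knockout. The associated work concerns screening of cancer vulnerabilities in perfusable ex vivo cultures.
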