Addgene plasmid #183276: CROP_C9_Puro_CDK6
Purpose: All-in-One CRISPRko system with a guide RNA that targets CDK6 gene
Depositing lab: Prashant Mali. Depositing organization: University of California, San Diego (UCSD). Publication: Integrated genome and tissue engineering enables screening of cancer vulnerabilities in physiologically relevant perfusable ex vivo cultures. Hu M, Lei XY, Larson JD, McAlonis M, Ford K, McDonald D, Mach K, Rusert JM, Wechsler-Reya RJ, Mali P. Biomaterials. 2022 Jan;280:121276. doi: 10.1016/j.biomaterials.2021.121276. Epub 2021 Dec 2. PubMed 34890975.
Backbone
  Vector backbone: CROPseq
  Vector type: Lentiviral
Growth in bacteria
  Bacterial resistance: Ampicillin, 100 μg/mL
  Growth temperature: 37°C
  Growth strain: NEB Stable
  Copy number: High Copy
Gene/Insert
  Gene/Insert name: CDK6
  gRNA/shRNA sequence: CCAGCAGTACGAATGCGTGG
  Species: Synthetic
  Cloning method: Gibson Cloning
Terms and licenses: Academic/Nonprofit Terms; Industry Terms: Not Available to Industry
How to cite: CROP_C9_Puro_CDK6 was a gift from Prashant Mali (Addgene plasmid # 183276 ; http://n2t.net/addgene:183276 ; RRID:Addgene_183276)
